Addgene plasmid #46891: pRK5-HA-SH3BP4
Purpose: expresses HA tagged SH3BP4 in mammalian cells
Depositing lab: Do-Hyung Kim. Depositing organization: University of Minnesota. Publication: SH3BP4 is a negative regulator of amino acid-Rag GTPase-mTORC1 signaling. Kim YM, Stone M, Hwang TH, Kim YG, Dunlevy JR, Griffin TJ, Kim DH. Mol Cell. 2012 Jun 29;46(6):833-46. doi: 10.1016/j.molcel.2012.04.007. Epub 2012 May 9. PubMed 22575674.
Backbone
  Vector backbone: pRK5-HA
  Backbone manufacturer: clonetch
  Vector type: Mammalian Expression
Growth in bacteria
  Bacterial resistance: Ampicillin, 100 μg/mL
  Growth temperature: 37°C
  Growth strain: DH5alpha
  Copy number: Unknown
Gene/Insert
  Gene/Insert name: SH3BP4 (alt names: BOG25; SH3-domain binding protein 4)
  Species: H. sapiens (human)
  Entrez Gene: SH3BP4 (a.k.a. BOG25, TTP)
  Tag / fusion protein: HA (N terminal on backbone)
  Cloning method: Unknown
  Sequencing primers: 5′ SP6; 3′ SV40pA-R
Terms and licenses: Academic/Nonprofit Terms; Industry Terms: Not Available to Industry
Depositor comments: SH3BP4 cDNA clones for human and mouse genes were obtained from the ATCC (Image# 2988648) and Open Biosystems (Image# 4947387).
How to cite: pRK5-HA-SH3BP4 was a gift from Do-Hyung Kim (Addgene plasmid # 46891 ; http://n2t.net/addgene:46891 ; RRID:Addgene_46891)
