[The description below was written by a language model from this plasmid's Addgene catalogue record.]
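Description:
pRK5-HA-SH3BP4 is a mammalian expression plasmid built on the pRK5-HA backbone, carrying the human SH3BP4 coding sequence (SH3-domain binding protein 4, also known as BOG25 or TTP). The backbone supplies an HA epitope that is fused to the N terminus of the insert, so the expressed protein can be detected or immunoprecipitated with anti-HA antibodies without needing an SH3BP4-specific reagent. The plasmid is propagated in E. coli under ampicillin selection; its copy number is listed as unknown, and the record names no mammalian selection marker, which suggests use mainly by transient transfection.

The record does not include a feature table and does not explicitly state the promoter or origin of replication. pRK5-family vectors generally drive expression from a CMV promoter. The listed sequencing primers indicate an SP6 promoter site upstream of the insert and an SV40 polyadenylation signal downstream, which would provide transcript termination and processing in mammalian cells. The cloning method and the restriction sites used are not recorded. The depositor notes that human and mouse SH3BP4 cDNA clones were obtained from commercial IMAGE clone sources, but the insert in this construct is catalogued as human.

The construct is intended for expressing HA-tagged SH3BP4 in mammalian cells. It derives from work identifying SH3BP4 as a negative regulator of amino acid signalling through the Rag GTPases to mTORC1. This makes it suited to overexpression, co-immunoprecipitation and localisation experiments that probe this pathway.
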