>Addgene plasmid #46891 | pRK5-HA-SH3BP4 | addgene partial sequence | sequence record 70029 | SP6 5'-ATTTAGGTGACACTATAG-3'
GTCCACTCCCAGGTCCAACTGCACCTCGGTTCTATCGATTGAATTCCCGAACCGACAGTCGGTCTCTTCA
CCAAGGCCATTCGCGCCACCATGGGCTACCCCTATGATGTGCCTGACTACGCAGATCTCAATGGTGGTGG
TGGTGGGTCGACCATGGCGGCTCAGCGGATCCGAGCGGCCAACTCCAATGGCCTCCCTCGCTGCAAGTCA
GAGGGGACCCTGATTGACCTGAGCGAAGGGTTTTCAGAGACGAGCTTTAATGACATCAAAGTGCCTTCTC
CCAGTGCCTTGCTCGTAGACAACCCCACACCTTTCGGAAATGCAAAGGAAGTGATTGCGATCAAGGACTA
TTGCCCCACCAACTTCACCACACTGAAGTTCTCCAAGGGCGACCATCTCTACGTCTTGGACACATCTGGC
GGTGAGTGGTGGTACGCACACAACACCACCGAAATGGGCTACATCCCCTCCTCCTATGTGCAGCCCTTGA
ACTACCGGAACTCAACACTGAGTGACAGCGGTATGATTGATAATCTTCCAGACAGCCCAGACGAGGTAGC
CAAGGAGCTGGAGCTGCTCGGGGGATGGACAGATGACAAAAAAGTACCAGGCAGAATGTACAGTAATAAC
CCTTTCTGGAATGGGGTCCAGACCAATCCATTTCTGAATGGGAACGTGCCCGTCATGCCCAGCCTGGATG
AGCTGAATCCCAAAAGTACTGTGGATTTGCTCCTTTTTGACGCAGGTACATCCTCCTTCACCGAATCCAG
CTCAGCCACCACGAATAGCACTGGCAACATCTTCGATGAGCTTCCAGTCACAAACGGACTCCACGCAGAG
CCGCCGGTCAGGCGGGACAACCCCTTCTTCAGAAGCAAGCGCTCCTACAGTCTCTCGGAACTCTCCGTCC
TCCAAGCCAAGTCCGATGCTCCACATCGTC
